Addgene plasmid #215642: pGAL4-DBD-PDX1_WT
Purpose: For overexpression of Gal4-DBD PDX1 WT
Depositing lab: Denes Hnisz. Depositing organization: Max Planck Institute for Molecular Genetics. Publication: An activity-specificity trade-off encoded in human transcription factors. Naderi J, Magalhaes AP, Kibar G, Stik G, Zhang Y, Mackowiak SD, Wieler HM, Rossi F, Buschow R, Christou-Kent M, Alcoverro-Bertran M, Graf T, Vingron M, Hnisz D. Nat Cell Biol. 2024 Aug;26(8):1309-1321. doi: 10.1038/s41556-024-01411-0. Epub 2024 Jul 5. PubMed 38969762.
Backbone
  Vector backbone: pGAL4-DBD-MCS
  Vector type: Mammalian Expression
Growth in bacteria
  Bacterial resistance: Ampicillin, 100 μg/mL
  Growth temperature: 37°C
  Growth strain: DH5alpha
  Copy number: High Copy
Gene/Insert
  Gene/Insert name: PDX1
  Species: H. sapiens (human)
  Entrez Gene: PDX1 (a.k.a. GSF, IDX-1, IPF1, IUF1, MODY4, PAGEN1, PDX-1, STF-1)
  Cloning method: Gibson Cloning
Terms and licenses: Academic/Nonprofit Terms; Industry Terms: Not Available to Industry
How to cite: pGAL4-DBD-PDX1_WT was a gift from Denes Hnisz (Addgene plasmid # 215642 ; http://n2t.net/addgene:215642 ; RRID:Addgene_215642)
