[The description below was written by a language model from this plasmid's Addgene catalogue record and pLannotate feature annotations shown in this document.]
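Description:
pGAL4-DBD-PDX1_WT is a 6.2 kb mammalian expression plasmid built on the pGAL4-DBD-MCS backbone and designed to overexpress a fusion of the yeast GAL4 DNA-binding domain with wild-type human PDX1 sequence. It is propagated in E. coli at high copy from a ColE1/pUC-type origin under ampicillin selection (AmpR with its bla promoter), and also carries an f1 origin for single-stranded DNA production. A separate cassette with the SV40 enhancer/early promoter driving the neomycin/kanamycin phosphotransferase gene, followed by an SV40 polyadenylation signal, would allow G418 selection of transfected mammalian cells. Small annotated fragments of ble, lacI, the lac promoter/operator region, bom and an HIV-1 LTR appear to be backbone remnants rather than functional parts.

The expression unit consists of the human CMV immediate-early enhancer and promoter, a T7 promoter upstream of the coding region, the truncated GAL4 DNA-binding domain, and directly downstream a PDX1 coding segment inserted by Gibson assembly, terminated by the bovine growth hormone polyadenylation signal, with a reverse-oriented SP6 promoter flanking the insert. The annotated PDX1 feature spans only about 350 nt and is flagged as a fragment, so the insert seems to encode a portion of PDX1 rather than the whole protein. The record does not state which region this is.

PDX1 is a pancreatic transcription factor that activates insulin and other islet genes. Tethering its sequence to the GAL4 DNA-binding domain lets the fusion be recruited to GAL4 binding sites (UAS), an arrangement typically used to measure transactivation in reporter assays. The "WT" label suggests it serves as a reference for variant versions, though the record itself states only overexpression as the purpose.
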