Features (pLannotate 1.2.2; 22 found; start..end, strand, type, name):
      1..380     +  enhancer       CMV enhancer: human cytomegalovirus immediate early enhancer
    381..584     +  promoter       CMV promoter: human cytomegalovirus (CMV) immediate early promoter
    580..613     +  LTR            5' LTR (truncated) (fragment): truncated 5' long terminal repeat (LTR) from HIV-1
    629..647     +  promoter       T7 promoter: promoter for bacteriophage T7 RNA polymerase
    710..1150    +  CDS            GAL4 DNA binding domain: DNA binding domain of the GAL4 transcriptional activator; Saccharomyces cerevisiae GAL4 (truncated)
   1157..1510    +  CDS            PDX1 (fragment): PDX1_HUMAN - Also known as IPF1, STF1. Experimental evidence at protein level: Swiss-Prot protein existence level 1. Activates insulin, somatostatin, glucokinase, islet amyloid polypeptide and glucose transporter type 2 gene transcription. Particularly involved in glucose-dependent regulation of insulin gene transcription. As part of a PDX1:PBX1b:MEIS2b complex in pancreatic acinar cells is involved in the transcriptional activation of the ELA1 enhancer; the complex binds to the enhancer B element and cooperates with the transcription factor 1 complex (PTF1) bound to the enhancer A element. Bi
   1530..1548    -  promoter       SP6 promoter: promoter for bacteriophage SP6 RNA polymerase
   1574..1798    +  polyA_signal   bGH poly(A) signal: bovine growth hormone polyadenylation signal
   1802..1823    +  promoter       SV40 promoter (fragment): SV40 enhancer and early promoter
   1844..2272    +  rep_origin     f1 ori (sequence partly withheld): f1 bacteriophage origin of replication; arrow indicates direction of (+) strand synthesis
   2286..2615    +  promoter       SV40 promoter: SV40 enhancer and early promoter
   2682..3473    +  CDS            neo: KKA2_KLEPN - Also known as kan, nptII. Experimental evidence at protein level: Swiss-Prot protein existence level 1. Resistance to kanamycin, neomycin, paromomycin, ribostamycin, butirosin and gentamicin B. From Klebsiella pneumoniae.
   3497..3655    +  CDS            ble (fragment): BLE_KLEPN - Experimental evidence at protein level: Swiss-Prot protein existence level 1. Binding protein with a strong affinity to the bleomycin family of antibiotics. Binds to CL990; an antimitotic-antibiotic compound. From Klebsiella pneumoniae.
   3650..3771    +  polyA_signal   SV40 poly(A) signal: SV40 polyadenylation signal
   3844..3860    -  protein_bind   lac operator: The lac repressor binds to the lac operator to inhibit transcription in E. coli. This inhibition can be relieved by adding lactose or isopropyl-β-D-thiogalactopyranoside (IPTG). lac repressor encoded by lacI
   3868..3898    -  promoter       lac promoter: promoter for the E. coli lac operon
   3913..3934    -  protein_bind   CAP binding site: CAP binding activates transcription in the presence of cAMP. E. coli catabolite activator protein
   3947..4039    -  CDS            lacI (fragment): lac repressor; lacI; The lac repressor binds to the lac operator to inhibit transcription in E. coli. This inhibition can be relieved by adding lactose or isopropyl-β-D-thiogalactopyranoside (IPTG).
   4222..4810    -  rep_origin     ori: high-copy-number ColE1/pMB1/pBR322/pUC origin of replication
   4981..5841    -  CDS            AmpR: β-lactamase; bla; confers resistance to ampicillin, carbenicillin, and related antibiotics
   5842..5946    -  promoter       AmpR promoter: bla
   6005..6057    -  misc_feature   bom (fragment): basis of mobility region from pBR322
>Addgene plasmid #215642 | pGAL4-DBD-PDX1_WT | addgene full sequence | sequence record 426926 | Addgene NGS Result
GACATTGATTATTGACTAGTTATTAATAGTAATCAATTACGGGGTCATTAGTTCATAGCCCATATATGGA
GTTCCGCGTTACATAACTTACGGTAAATGGCCCGCCTGGCTGACCGCCCAACGACCCCCGCCCATTGACG
TCAATAATGACGTATGTTCCCATAGTAACGCCAATAGGGACTTTCCATTGACGTCAATGGGTGGAGTATT
TACGGTAAACTGCCCACTTGGCAGTACATCAAGTGTATCATATGCCAAGTACGCCCCCTATTGACGTCAA
TGACGGTAAATGGCCCGCCTGGCATTATGCCCAGTACATGACCTTATGGGACTTTCCTACTTGGCAGTAC
ATCTACGTATTAGTCATCGCTATTACCATGGTGATGCGGTTTTGGCAGTACATCAATGGGCGTGGATAGC
GGTTTGACTCACGGGGATTTCCAAGTCTCCACCCCATTGACGTCAATGGGAGTTTGTTTTGGCACCAAAA
TCAACGGGACTTTCCAAAATGTCGTAACAACTCCGCCCCATTGACGCAAATGGGCGGTAGGCGTGTACGG
TGGGAGGTCTATATAAGCAGAGCTCTCTGGCTAACTAGAGAACCCACTGCTTACTGGCTTATCGAAATTA
ATACGACTCACTATAGGGAGACCCAAGCTTGGTACCGAGCTCGGATCCACTAGTAACGGCCGCCAGTGTG
CTGGAATTCATGAAGCTACTGTCTTCTATCGAACAAGCATGCGATATTTGCCGACTTAAAAAGCTCAAGT
GCTCCAAAGAAAAACCGAAGTGCGCCAAGTGTCTGAAGAACAACTGGGAGTGTCGCTACTCTCCCAAAAC
CAAAAGGTCTCCGCTGACTAGGGCACATCTGACAGAAGTGGAATCAAGGCTAGAAAGACTGGAACAGCTA
TTTCTACTGATTTTTCCTCGAGAAGACCTTGACATGATTTTGAAAATGGATTCTTTACAGGATATAAAAG
CATTGTTAACAGGATTATTTGTACAAGATAATGTGAATAAAGATGCCGTCACAGATAGATTGGCTTCAGT
GGAGACTGATATGCCTCTAACATTGAGACAGCATAGAATAAGTGCGACATCATCATCGGAAGAGAGTAGT
AACAAAGGTCAAAGACAGTTGACTGTATCGGCGATAATGAACGGCGAGGAGCAGTACTATGCTGCAACAC
AACTCTATAAAGATCCTTGTGCCTTTCAAAGAGGGCCAGCCCCAGAATTTTCTGCATCTCCACCCGCCTG
TTTGTATATGGGGAGACAACCTCCTCCCCCGCCCCCACATCCCTTTCCAGGGGCATTGGGAGCCCTCGAA
CAAGGTAGTCCACCTGATATTAGCCCTTATGAAGTCCCGCCGTTAGCAGATGATCCTGCTGTAGCCCATC
TCCATCATCATCTGCCCGCACAACTTGCCCTTCCACATCCACCTGCAGGACCTTTTCCCGAAGGCGCAGA
ACCCGGAGTACTTGAAGAACCAAACCGCGTCCAGCTGCCTTGAGTCTAGAGGGCCCTATTCTATAGTGTC
ACCTAAATGCTAGAGCTCGCTGATCAGCCTCGACTGTGCCTTCTAGTTGCCAGCCATCTGTTGTTTGCCC
CTCCCCCGTGCCTTCCTTGACCCTGGAAGGTGCCACTCCCACTGTCCTTTCCTAATAAAATGAGGAAATT
GCATCGCATTGTCTGAGTAGGTGTCATTCTATTCTGGGGGGTGGGGTGGGGCAGGACAGCAAGGGGGAGG
ATTGGGAAGACAATAGCAGGCATGCTGGGGATGCGGTGGGCTCTATGGCTTCTGAGGCGGAAAGAACCAG
CTGGGGCTCTAGGGGGTATCCCC
[124 nt withheld, positions 1844-1967]
C
[91 nt withheld, positions 1969-2059]
A
[49 nt withheld, positions 2061-2109]
CCTTTGACGTTGGAGTCCACGTTCTTT
[37 nt withheld, positions 2137-2173]
ACCCTATCTCGGTCTATTCTTTTGATTTATAAGGGATTTTGCCGATTTCGGCCTATTGGTTAAAAAATGA
GCTGATTTAACAAAAATTTAACGCGAATTAATTCTGTGGAATGTGTGTCAGTTAGGGTGTGGAAAGTCCC
CAGGCTCCCCAGCAGGCAGAAGTATGCAAAGCATGCATCTCAATTAGTCAGCAACCAGGTGTGGAAAGTC
CCCAGGCTCCCCAGCAGGCAGAAGTATGCAAAGCATGCATCTCAATTAGTCAGCAACCATAGTCCCGCCC
CTAACTCCGCCCATCCCGCCCCTAACTCCGCCCAGTTCCGCCCATTCTCCGCCCCATGGCTGACTAATTT
TTTTTATTTATGCAGAGGCCGAGGCCGCCTCTGCCTCTGAGCTATTCCAGAAGTAGTGAGGAGGCTTTTT
TGGAGGCCTAGGCTTTTGCAAAAAGCTCCCGGGAGCTTGTATATCCATTTTCGGATCTGATCAAGAGACA
GGATGAGGATCGTTTCGCATGATTGAACAAGATGGATTGCACGCAGGTTCTCCGGCCGCTTGGGTGGAGA
GGCTATTCGGCTATGACTGGGCACAACAGACAATCGGCTGCTCTGATGCCGCCGTGTTCCGGCTGTCAGC
GCAGGGGCGCCCGGTTCTTTTTGTCAAGACCGACCTGTCCGGTGCCCTGAATGAACTGCAGGACGAGGCA
GCGCGGCTATCGTGGCTGGCCACGACGGGCGTTCCTTGCGCAGCTGTGCTCGACGTTGTCACTGAAGCGG
GAAGGGACTGGCTGCTATTGGGCGAAGTGCCGGGGCAGGATCTCCTGTCATCTCACCTTGCTCCTGCCGA
GAAAGTATCCATCATGGCTGATGCAATGCGGCGGCTGCATACGCTTGATCCGGCTACCTGCCCATTCGAC
CACCAAGCGAAACATCGCATCGAGCGAGCACGTACTCGGATGGAAGCCGGTCTTGTCGATCAGGATGATC
TGGACGAAGAGCATCAGGGGCTCGCGCCAGCCGAACTGTTCGCCAGGCTCAAGGCGCGCATGCCCGACGG
CGAGGATCTCGTCGTGACCCATGGCGATGCCTGCTTGCCGAATATCATGGTGGAAAATGGCCGCTTTTCT
GGATTCATCGACTGTGGCCGGCTGGGTGTGGCGGACCGCTATCAGGACATAGCGTTGGCTACCCGTGATA
TTGCTGAAGAGCTTGGCGGCGAATGGGCTGACCGCTTCCTCGTGCTTTACGGTATCGCCGCTCCCGATTC
GCAGCGCATCGCCTTCTATCGCCTTCTTGACGAGTTCTTCTGAGCGGGACTCTGGGGTTCGAAATGACCG
ACCAAGCGACGCCCAACCTGCCATCACGAGATTTCGATTCCACCGCCGCCTTCTATGAAAGGTTGGGCTT
CGGAATCGTTTTCCGGGACGCCGGCTGGATGATCCTCCAGCGCGGGGATCTCATGCTGGAGTTCTTCGCC
CACCCCAACTTGTTTATTGCAGCTTATAATGGTTACAAATAAAGCAATAGCATCACAAATTTCACAAATA
AAGCATTTTTTTCACTGCATTCTAGTTGTGGTTTGTCCAAACTCATCAATGTATCTTATCATGTCTGTAT
ACCGTCGACCTCTAGCTAGAGCTTGGCGTAATCATGGTCATAGCTGTTTCCTGTGTGAAATTGTTATCCG
CTCACAATTCCACACAACATACGAGCCGGAAGCATAAAGTGTAAAGCCTGGGGTGCCTAATGAGTGAGCT
AACTCACATTAATTGCGTTGCGCTCACTGCCCGCTTTCCAGTCGGGAAACCTGTCGTGCCAGCTGCATTA
ATGAATCGGCCAACGCGCGGGGAGAGGCGGTTTGCGTATTGGGCGCTCTTCCGCTTCCTCGCTCACTGAC
TCGCTGCGCTCGGTCGTTCGGCTGCGGCGAGCGGTATCAGCTCACTCAAAGGCGGTAATACGGTTATCCA
CAGAATCAGGGGATAACGCAGGAAAGAACATGTGAGCAAAAGGCCAGCAAAAGGCCAGGAACCGTAAAAA
GGCCGCGTTGCTGGCGTTTTTCCATAGGCTCCGCCCCCCTGACGAGCATCACAAAAATCGACGCTCAAGT
CAGAGGTGGCGAAACCCGACAGGACTATAAAGATACCAGGCGTTTCCCCCTGGAAGCTCCCTCGTGCGCT
CTCCTGTTCCGACCCTGCCGCTTACCGGATACCTGTCCGCCTTTCTCCCTTCGGGAAGCGTGGCGCTTTC
TCATAGCTCACGCTGTAGGTATCTCAGTTCGGTGTAGGTCGTTCGCTCCAAGCTGGGCTGTGTGCACGAA
CCCCCCGTTCAGCCCGACCGCTGCGCCTTATCCGGTAACTATCGTCTTGAGTCCAACCCGGTAAGACACG
ACTTATCGCCACTGGCAGCAGCCACTGGTAACAGGATTAGCAGAGCGAGGTATGTAGGCGGTGCTACAGA
GTTCTTGAAGTGGTGGCCTAACTACGGCTACACTAGAAGAACAGTATTTGGTATCTGCGCTCTGCTGAAG
CCAGTTACCTTCGGAAAAAGAGTTGGTAGCTCTTGATCCGGCAAACAAACCACCGCTGGTAGCGGTGGTT
TTTTTGTTTGCAAGCAGCAGATTACGCGCAGAAAAAAAGGATCTCAAGAAGATCCTTTGATCTTTTCTAC
GGGGTCTGACGCTCAGTGGAACGAAAACTCACGTTAAGGGATTTTGGTCATGAGATTATCAAAAAGGATC
TTCACCTAGATCCTTTTAAATTAAAAATGAAGTTTTAAATCAATCTAAAGTATATATGAGTAAACTTGGT
CTGACAGTTACCAATGCTTAATCAGTGAGGCACCTATCTCAGCGATCTGTCTATTTCGTTCATCCATAGT
TGCCTGACTTCCCGTCGTGTAGATAACTACGATACGGGAGGGCTTACCATCTGGCCCCAGTGCTGCAATG
ATACCGCGAGACCCACGCTCACCGGCTCCAGATTTATCAGCAATAAACCAGCCAGCCGGAAGGGCCGAGC
GCAGAAGTGGTCCTGCAACTTTATCCGCCTCCATCCAGTCTATTAATTGTTGCCGGGAAGCTAGAGTAAG
TAGTTCGCCAGTTAATAGTTTGCGCAACGTTGTTGCCATTGCTACAGGCATCGTGGTGTCACGCTCGTCG
TTTGGTATGGCTTCATTCAGCTCCGGTTCCCAACGATCAAGGCGAGTTACATGATCCCCCATGTTGTGCA
AAAAAGCGGTTAGCTCCTTCGGTCCTCCGATCGTTGTCAGAAGTAAGTTGGCCGCAGTGTTATCACTCAT
GGTTATGGCAGCACTGCATAATTCTCTTACTGTCATGCCATCCGTAAGATGCTTTTCTGTGACTGGTGAG
TACTCAACCAAGTCATTCTGAGAATAGTGTATGCGGCGACCGAGTTGCTCTTGCCCGGCGTCAATACGGG
ATAATACCGCGCCACATAGCAGAACTTTAAAAGTGCTCATCATTGGAAAACGTTCTTCGGGGCGAAAACT
CTCAAGGATCTTACCGCTGTTGAGATCCAGTTCGATGTAACCCACTCGTGCACCCAACTGATCTTCAGCA
TCTTTTACTTTCACCAGCGTTTCTGGGTGAGCAAAAACAGGAAGGCAAAATGCCGCAAAAAAGGGAATAA
GGGCGACACGGAAATGTTGAATACTCATACTCTTCCTTTTTCAATATTATTGAAGCATTTATCAGGGTTA
TTGTCTCATGAGCGGATACATATTTGAATGTATTTAGAAAAATAAACAAATAGGGGTTCCGCGCACATTT
CCCCGAAAAGTGCCACCTGACGTCGACGGATCGGGAGATCTCCCGATCCCCTATGGTGCACTCTCAGTAC
AATCTGCTCTGATGCCGCATAGTTAAGCCAGTATCTGCTCCCTGCTTGTGTGTTGGAGGTCGCTGAGTAG
TGCGCGAGCAAAATTTAAGCTACAACAAGGCAAGGCTTGACCGACAATTGCATGAAGAATCTGCTTAGGG
TTAGGCGTTTTGCGCTGCTTCGCGATGTACGGGCCAGATATACGCGTT
